Addgene plasmid #228921: sg_Brd9_i2-ipUSEPR-TR657
Purpose: Knockdown of Brd9 in mammalian cells
Depositing lab: Sika Zheng. Depositing organization: University of California, Riverside. Publication: Epistatic interactions between NMD and TRP53 control progenitor cell maintenance and brain size. Lin L, Zhao J, Kubota N, Li Z, Lam YL, Nguyen LP, Yang L, Pokharel SP, Blue SM, Yee BA, Chen R, Yeo GW, Chen CW, Chen L, Zheng S. Neuron. 2024 Jul 3;112(13):2157-2176.e12. doi: 10.1016/j.neuron.2024.04.006. Epub 2024 May 1. PubMed 38697111.
Backbone
  Vector backbone: sgTR657_ipUSEPR
  Vector type: Lentiviral
Growth in bacteria
  Bacterial resistance: Ampicillin, 100 μg/mL
  Growth temperature: 37°C
  Growth strain: NEB Stable
  Copy number: Unknown
Gene/Insert
  Gene/Insert name: sg_Brd9_i2
  gRNA/shRNA sequence: GCACGGGATCCGGTGAGAAG
  Species: M. musculus (mouse)
  Entrez Gene: Brd9
Terms and licenses: Academic/Nonprofit Terms; Industry Terms: Not Available to Industry
How to cite: sg_Brd9_i2-ipUSEPR-TR657 was a gift from Sika Zheng (Addgene plasmid # 228921 ; http://n2t.net/addgene:228921 ; RRID:Addgene_228921)
