[The description below was written by a language model from this plasmid's Addgene catalogue record and pLannotate feature annotations shown in this document.]
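Description:
sg_Brd9_i2-ipUSEPR-TR657 is a 7.8 kb lentiviral guide RNA expression plasmid built on the sgTR657_ipUSEPR backbone and carrying a single guide directed against mouse Brd9. It is propagated in bacteria through a high-copy ColE1/pUC-type origin with ampicillin selection from the bla gene and its promoter. The viral portion follows a third-generation-style layout. A CMV enhancer/promoter replaces the upstream part of the 5' LTR to drive genomic RNA transcription in packaging cells. It is followed by the HIV-1 Ψ packaging signal with a gag fragment, the Rev response element for Rev-dependent nuclear export, and the cPPT/CTS. The annotated 3' region contains a nef-derived fragment and a truncated LTR.

Between the LTRs sit two expression units. A human U6 RNA polymerase III promoter drives the Brd9-targeting spacer fused to a Streptococcus pyogenes Cas9-type tracrRNA scaffold. Downstream, an EF-1α core promoter drives puromycin N-acetyltransferase followed by the far-red fluorescent protein TagRFP657, so transduced cells can be drug-selected and tracked or sorted by fluorescence. The element linking the two coding sequences is not annotated. A WPRE after the reporter enhances transcript expression.

No Cas9 or Cas9-derived effector is encoded, so one must be supplied separately in the target cells. The stated purpose is knockdown of Brd9 in mammalian cells. The record does not specify whether the guide is meant for a nuclease or for a repressor such as a CRISPR interference effector.
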