Features (pLannotate 1.2.2; 21 found; start..end, strand, type, name):
     31..83      -  misc_feature   bom (fragment): basis of mobility region from pBR322
    238..617     +  enhancer       CMV enhancer: human cytomegalovirus immediate early enhancer
    618..817     +  promoter       CMV promoter: human cytomegalovirus (CMV) immediate early promoter
    835..1015    +  LTR            5' LTR (truncated): truncated 5' long terminal repeat (LTR) from HIV-1
   1062..1187    +  misc_feature   HIV-1 Ψ: packaging signal of human immunodeficiency virus type 1
   1171..1509    +  CDS            HIV-1 gag (fragment): gag protein from human immunodeficiency virus 1; gag
   1684..1917    +  misc_feature   RRE: The Rev response element (RRE) of HIV-1 allows for Rev-dependent mRNA export from the nucleus to the cytoplasm.
   2294..2394    +  CDS            Rev (fragment): human immunodeficiency virus 1 (HIV-1) Rev protein; rev; enhances nuclear export of unspliced and incompletely spliced viral mRNAs
   2444..2561    +  misc_feature   cPPT/CTS: central polypurine tract and central termination sequence of HIV-1
   2654..2894    +  promoter       U6 promoter: RNA polymerase III promoter for human U6 snRNA
   2941..3008    +  misc_RNA       tracrRNA (fragment): trans-activating CRISPR RNA for the Streptococcus pyogenes CRISPR/Cas9 system
   3070..3281    +  promoter       EF-1α core promoter: core promoter for human elongation factor EF-1α
   3332..3928    +  CDS            PuroR (fragment): puromycin N-acetyltransferase; pac from Streptomyces; confers resistance to puromycin
   4007..4708    +  CDS            TagRFP657: far-red monomeric fluorescent protein with an emission peak at 657 nm (Morozova et al., 2010) derived from mKate
   4731..5319    +  misc_feature   WPRE: woodchuck hepatitis virus posttranscriptional regulatory element
   5320..5339    +  misc_feature   MCS (fragment): pBluescript multiple cloning site
   5341..5841    +  CDS            nef (fragment): NEF_HV1LA - Experimental evidence at protein level: Swiss-Prot protein existence level 1. Extracellular Nef protein targets CD4(+) T-lymphocytes for apoptosis by interacting with CXCR4 surface receptors. From Human immunodeficiency virus type 1 group M subtype B (isolate Lai) (HIV-1).
   5848..6028    +  LTR            5' LTR (truncated): truncated 5' long terminal repeat (LTR) from HIV-1
   6090..6678    -  rep_origin     ori: high-copy-number ColE1/pMB1/pBR322/pUC origin of replication
   6849..7709    -  CDS            AmpR: β-lactamase; bla; confers resistance to ampicillin, carbenicillin, and related antibiotics
   7710..7814    -  promoter       AmpR promoter: bla
>Addgene plasmid #228921 | sg_Brd9_i2-ipUSEPR-TR657 | addgene full sequence | sequence record 456976 | Addgene NGS Result
GTCGACGGATCGGGAGATCTCCCGATCCCCTATGGTGCACTCTCAGTACAATCTGCTCTGATGCCGCATA
GTTAAGCCAGTATCTGCTCCCTGCTTGTGTGTTGGAGGTCGCTGAGTAGTGCGCGAGCAAAATTTAAGCT
ACAACAAGGCAAGGCTTGACCGACAATTGCATGAAGAATCTGCTTAGGGTTAGGCGTTTTGCGCTGCTTC
GCGATGTACGGGCCAGATATACGCGTTGACATTGATTATTGACTAGTTATTAATAGTAATCAATTACGGG
GTCATTAGTTCATAGCCCATATATGGAGTTCCGCGTTACATAACTTACGGTAAATGGCCCGCCTGGCTGA
CCGCCCAACGACCCCCGCCCATTGACGTCAATAATGACGTATGTTCCCATAGTAACGCCAATAGGGACTT
TCCATTGACGTCAATGGGTGGAGTATTTACGGTAAACTGCCCACTTGGCAGTACATCAAGTGTATCATAT
GCCAAGTACGCCCCCTATTGACGTCAATGACGGTAAATGGCCCGCCTGGCATTATGCCCAGTACATGACC
TTATGGGACTTTCCTACTTGGCAGTACATCTACGTATTAGTCATCGCTATTACCATGGTGATGCGGTTTT
GGCAGTACATCAATGGGCGTGGATAGCGGTTTGACTCACGGGGATTTCCAAGTCTCCACCCCATTGACGT
CAATGGGAGTTTGTTTTGGCACCAAAATCAACGGGACTTTCCAAAATGTCGTAACAACTCCGCCCCATTG
ACGCAAATGGGCGGTAGGCGTGTACGGTGGGAGGTCTATATAAGCAGCGCGTTTTGCCTGTACTGGGTCT
CTCTGGTTAGACCAGATCTGAGCCTGGGAGCTCTCTGGCTAACTAGGGAACCCACTGCTTAAGCCTCAAT
AAAGCTTGCCTTGAGTGCTTCAAGTAGTGTGTGCCCGTCTGTTGTGTGACTCTGGTAACTAGAGATCCCT
CAGACCCTTTTAGTCAGTGTGGAAAATCTCTAGCAGTGGCGCCCGAACAGGGACTTGAAAGCGAAAGGGA
AACCAGAGGAGCTCTCTCGACGCAGGACTCGGCTTGCTGAAGCGCGCACGGCAAGAGGCGAGGGGCGGCG
ACTGGTGAGTACGCCAAAAATTTTGACTAGCGGAGGCTAGAAGGAGAGAGATGGGTGCGAGAGCGTCAGT
ATTAAGCGGGGGAGAATTAGATCGCGATGGGAAAAAATTCGGTTAAGGCCAGGGGGAAAGAAAAAATATA
AATTAAAACATATAGTATGGGCAAGCAGGGAGCTAGAACGATTCGCAGTTAATCCTGGCCTGTTAGAAAC
ATCAGAAGGCTGTAGACAAATACTGGGACAGCTACAACCATCCCTTCAGACAGGATCAGAAGAACTTAGA
TCATTATATAATACAGTAGCAACCCTCTATTGTGTGCATCAAAGGATAGAGATAAAAGACACCAAGGAAG
CTTTAGACAAGATAGAGGAAGAGCAAAACAAAAGTAAGACCACCGCACAGCAAGCGGCCGGCCGCTGATC
TTCAGACCTGGAGGAGGAGATATGAGGGACAATTGGAGAAGTGAATTATATAAATATAAAGTAGTAAAAA
TTGAACCATTAGGAGTAGCACCCACCAAGGCAAAGAGAAGAGTGGTGCAGAGAGAAAAAAGAGCAGTGGG
AATAGGAGCTTTGTTCCTTGGGTTCTTGGGAGCAGCAGGAAGCACTATGGGCGCAGCGTCAATGACGCTG
ACGGTACAGGCCAGACAATTATTGTCTGGTATAGTGCAGCAGCAGAACAATTTGCTGAGGGCTATTGAGG
CGCAACAGCATCTGTTGCAACTCACAGTCTGGGGCATCAAGCAGCTCCAGGCAAGAATCCTGGCTGTGGA
AAGATACCTAAAGGATCAACAGCTCCTGGGGATTTGGGGTTGCTCTGGAAAACTCATTTGCACCACTGCT
GTGCCTTGGAATGCTAGTTGGAGTAATAAATCTCTGGAACAGATTTGGAATCACACGACCTGGATGGAGT
GGGACAGAGAAATTAACAATTACACAAGCTTAATACACTCCTTAATTGAAGAATCGCAAAACCAGCAAGA
AAAGAATGAACAAGAATTATTGGAATTAGATAAATGGGCAAGTTTGTGGAATTGGTTTAACATAACAAAT
TGGCTGTGGTATATAAAATTATTCATAATGATAGTAGGAGGCTTGGTAGGTTTAAGAATAGTTTTTGCTG
TACTTTCTATAGTGAATAGAGTTAGGCAGGGATATTCACCATTATCGTTTCAGACCCACCTCCCAACCCC
GAGGGGACCCGACAGGCCCGAAGGAATAGAAGAAGAAGGTGGAGAGAGAGACAGAGACAGATCCATTCGA
TTAGTGAACGGATCGGCACTGCGTGCGCCAATTCTGCAGACAAATGGCAGTATTCATCCACAATTTTAAA
AGAAAAGGGGGGATTGGGGGGTACAGTGCAGGGGAAAGAATAGTAGACATAATAGCAACAGACATACAAA
CTAAAGAATTACAAAAACAAATTACAAAAATTCAAAATTTTCGGGTTTATTACAGGGACAGCAGAGATCC
AGTTTGGTTAGTACCGGGCCCGGGTCGACTAGTGATCAGTGTGAGGGAGTGTAAAGCTGGTTTGAGGGCC
TATTTCCCATGATTCCTTCATATTTGCATATACGATACAAGGCTGTTAGAGAGATAATTAGAATTAATTT
GACTGTAAACACAAAGATATTAGTACAAAATACGTGACGTAGAAAGTAATAATTTCTTGGGTAGTTTGCA
GTTTTAAAATTATGTTTTAAAATGGACTATCATATGCTTACCGTAACTTGAAAGTATTTCGATTTCTTGG
CTTTATATATCTTGTGGAAAGGACGAAACACCGCACGGGATCCGGTGAGAAGGTTTAAGAGCTATGCTGG
AAACAGCATAGCAAGTTTAAATAAGGCTAGTCCGTTATCAACTTGAAAAAGTGGCACCGAGTCGGTGCTT
TTTTAAACCGCTGTTCCTAGGAATCCCGAGGCCTTCGAGTGGCTCCGGTGCCCGTCAGTGGGCAGAGCGC
ACATCGCCCACAGTCCCCGAGAAGTTGGGGGGAGGGGTCGGCAATTGAACCGGTGCCTAGAGAAGGTGGC
GCGGGGTAAACTGGGAAAGTGATGTCGTGTACTGGCTCCGCCTTTTTCCCGAGGGTGGGGGAGAACCGTA
TATAAGTGCAGTAGTCGCCGTGAACGTTCTTTTTCGCAACGGGTTTGCCGCCAGAACACAGGTGTCGTGA
CGCGGGACCCGACATTAGCGCTACAGCTTAAGCGGGCCACCATGACCGAGTACAAGCCCACGGTGCGCCT
CGCCACCCGCGACGACGTCCCCAGGGCCGTACGCACCCTCGCCGCCGCGTTCGCCGACTACCCCGCCACG
CGCCACACCGTCGATCCGGACCGCCACATCGAGCGGGTCACCGAGCTGCAAGAACTCTTCCTCACGCGCG
TCGGGCTCGACATCGGCAAGGTGTGGGTCGCGGACGACGGCGCCGCCGTGGCGGTCTGGACCACGCCGGA
GAGCGTCGAAGCGGGGGCGGTGTTCGCCGAGATCGGCCCGCGCATGGCCGAGTTGAGCGGTTCCCGGCTG
GCCGCGCAGCAACAGATGGAAGGCCTCCTGGCGCCGCACCGGCCCAAGGAGCCCGCGTGGTTCCTGGCCA
CCGTCGGAGTCTCGCCCGACCACCAGGGCAAGGGTCTGGGCAGCGCCGTCGTGCTCCCCGGAGTGGAGGC
GGCCGAGCGCGCCGGGGTGCCCGCCTTCCTGGAGACCTCCGCGCCCCGCAACCTCCCCTTCTACGAGCGG
CTCGGCTTCACCGTCACCGCCGACGTCGAGGTGCCCGAAGGACCGCGCACCTGGTGCATGACCCGCAAGC
CCGGTGCCGCTAGCGGCAGCGGCGCCACCAACTTCAGCCTGCTGAAGCAGGCCGGCGACGTGGAGGAGAA
CCCCGGCCCCGGATCCATGAGCGAGCTGATCACCGAGAACATGCACATGAAGCTGTACATGGAGGGCACC
GTGAACAACCACCACTTCAAGTGCACATCCGAGGGCGAAGGCAAGCCCTACGAGGGCACCCAGACCCAGA
GAATCAAGGTGGTCGAGGGCGGCCCTCTCCCCTTCGCCTTCGACATCCTGGCTACCAGCTTCATGTACGG
CAGTCACACCTTCATCAACCACACCCAGGGCATCCCCGACTTCTGGAAGCAGTCCTTCCCTGAGGGCTTC
ACATGGGAGAGAGTCACCACATACGAAGACGGGGGCGTGCTGACCGCTACCCAGGACACCAGCCTCCAGG
ACGGCTGCCTCATCTACAACGTCAAGATCAGAGGGGTGAACTTCCCATCCAACGGCCCTGTGATGCAGAA
GAAAACACTCGGCTGGGAGGCCCACACCGAGATGCTGTACCCCGCTGACGGCGGCCTGGAAGGCAGAACC
GCGCTGGCCCTGAAGCTCGTGGGCGGGGGCCACCTGATCTGCAACTTCAAGACCACATACAGATCCAAGA
AACCCGCTAAGAACCTCAAGATGCCCGGCGTCTACTATGTGGACTACAGACTGGAAAGAATCAAGGAGGC
CGACAAAGAGACCTACGTCGAGCAGCACGAGGTGGCTGTGGCCAGATACTGCGACCTCCCTAGCAAACTG
GGGCACAAGCTTAATTAATCTAGACCGCGGCGCGCCCGATAATCAACCTCTGGATTACAAAATTTGTGAA
AGATTGACTGGTATTCTTAACTATGTTGCTCCTTTTACGCTATGTGGATACGCTGCTTTAATGCCTTTGT
ATCATGCTATTGCTTCCCGTATGGCTTTCATTTTCTCCTCCTTGTATAAATCCTGGTTGCTGTCTCTTTA
TGAGGAGTTGTGGCCCGTTGTCAGGCAACGTGGCGTGGTGTGCACTGTGTTTGCTGACGCAACCCCCACT
GGTTGGGGCATTGCCACCACCTGTCAGCTCCTTTCCGGGACTTTCGCTTTCCCCCTCCCTATTGCCACGG
CGGAACTCATCGCCGCCTGCCTTGCCCGCTGCTGGACAGGGGCTCGGCTGTTGGGCACTGACAATTCCGT
GGTGTTGTCGGGGAAATCATCGTCCTTTCCTTGGCTGCTCGCCTGTGTTGCCACCTGGATTCTGCGCGGG
ACGTCCTTCTGCTACGTCCCTTCGGCCCTCAATCCAGCGGACCTTCCTTCCCGCGGCCTGCTGCCGGCTC
TGCGGCCTCTTCCGCGTCTTCGCCTTCGCCCTCAGACGAGTCGGATCTCCCTTTGGGCCGCCTCCCCGCA
TCGATACCGTCGACCTCGATCGAGACCTAGAAAAACATGGAGCAATCACAAGTAGCAATACAGCAGCTAC
CAATGCTGATTGTGCCTGGCTAGAAGCACAAGAGGAGGAGGAGGTGGGTTTTCCAGTCACACCTCAGGTA
CCTTTAAGACCAATGACTTACAAGGCAGCTGTAGATCTTAGCCACTTTTTAAAAGAAAAGGGGGGACTGG
AAGGGCTAATTCACTCCCAACGAAGACAAGATATCCTTGATCTGTGGATCTACCACACACAAGGCTACTT
CCCTGATTGGCAGAACTACACACCAGGGCCAGGGATCAGATATCCACTGACCTTTGGATGGTGCTACAAG
CTAGTACCAGTTGAGCAAGAGAAGGTAGAAGAAGCCAATGAAGGAGAGAACACCCGCTTGTTACACCCTG
TGAGCCTGCATGGGATGGATGACCCGGAGAGAGAAGTATTAGAGTGGAGGTTTGACAGCCGCCTAGCATT
TCATCACATGGCCCGAGAGCTGCATCCGGACTGTACTGGGTCTCTCTGGTTAGACCAGATCTGAGCCTGG
GAGCTCTCTGGCTAACTAGGGAACCCACTGCTTAAGCCTCAATAAAGCTTGCCTTGAGTGCTTCAAGTAG
TGTGTGCCCGTCTGTTGTGTGACTCTGGTAACTAGAGATCCCTCAGACCCTTTTAGTCAGTGTGGAAAAT
CTCTAGCAGCATGTGAGCAAAAGGCCAGCAAAAGGCCAGGAACCGTAAAAAGGCCGCGTTGCTGGCGTTT
TTCCATAGGCTCCGCCCCCCTGACGAGCATCACAAAAATCGACGCTCAAGTCAGAGGTGGCGAAACCCGA
CAGGACTATAAAGATACCAGGCGTTTCCCCCTGGAAGCTCCCTCGTGCGCTCTCCTGTTCCGACCCTGCC
GCTTACCGGATACCTGTCCGCCTTTCTCCCTTCGGGAAGCGTGGCGCTTTCTCATAGCTCACGCTGTAGG
TATCTCAGTTCGGTGTAGGTCGTTCGCTCCAAGCTGGGCTGTGTGCACGAACCCCCCGTTCAGCCCGACC
GCTGCGCCTTATCCGGTAACTATCGTCTTGAGTCCAACCCGGTAAGACACGACTTATCGCCACTGGCAGC
AGCCACTGGTAACAGGATTAGCAGAGCGAGGTATGTAGGCGGTGCTACAGAGTTCTTGAAGTGGTGGCCT
AACTACGGCTACACTAGAAGAACAGTATTTGGTATCTGCGCTCTGCTGAAGCCAGTTACCTTCGGAAAAA
GAGTTGGTAGCTCTTGATCCGGCAAACAAACCACCGCTGGTAGCGGTGGTTTTTTTGTTTGCAAGCAGCA
GATTACGCGCAGAAAAAAAGGATCTCAAGAAGATCCTTTGATCTTTTCTACGGGGTCTGACGCTCAGTGG
AACGAAAACTCACGTTAAGGGATTTTGGTCATGAGATTATCAAAAAGGATCTTCACCTAGATCCTTTTAA
ATTAAAAATGAAGTTTTAAATCAATCTAAAGTATATATGAGTAAACTTGGTCTGACAGTTACCAATGCTT
AATCAGTGAGGCACCTATCTCAGCGATCTGTCTATTTCGTTCATCCATAGTTGCCTGACTCCCCGTCGTG
TAGATAACTACGATACGGGAGGGCTTACCATCTGGCCCCAGTGCTGCAATGATACCGCGAGACCCACGCT
CACCGGCTCCAGATTTATCAGCAATAAACCAGCCAGCCGGAAGGGCCGAGCGCAGAAGTGGTCCTGCAAC
TTTATCCGCCTCCATCCAGTCTATTAATTGTTGCCGGGAAGCTAGAGTAAGTAGTTCGCCAGTTAATAGT
TTGCGCAACGTTGTTGCCATTGCTACAGGCATCGTGGTGTCACGCTCGTCGTTTGGTATGGCTTCATTCA
GCTCCGGTTCCCAACGATCAAGGCGAGTTACATGATCCCCCATGTTGTGCAAAAAAGCGGTTAGCTCCTT
CGGTCCTCCGATCGTTGTCAGAAGTAAGTTGGCCGCAGTGTTATCACTCATGGTTATGGCAGCACTGCAT
AATTCTCTTACTGTCATGCCATCCGTAAGATGCTTTTCTGTGACTGGTGAGTACTCAACCAAGTCATTCT
GAGAATAGTGTATGCGGCGACCGAGTTGCTCTTGCCCGGCGTCAATACGGGATAATACCGCGCCACATAG
CAGAACTTTAAAAGTGCTCATCATTGGAAAACGTTCTTCGGGGCGAAAACTCTCAAGGATCTTACCGCTG
TTGAGATCCAGTTCGATGTAACCCACTCGTGCACCCAACTGATCTTCAGCATCTTTTACTTTCACCAGCG
TTTCTGGGTGAGCAAAAACAGGAAGGCAAAATGCCGCAAAAAAGGGAATAAGGGCGACACGGAAATGTTG
AATACTCATACTCTTCCTTTTTCAATATTATTGAAGCATTTATCAGGGTTATTGTCTCATGAGCGGATAC
ATATTTGAATGTATTTAGAAAAATAAACAAATAGGGGTTCCGCGCACATTTCCCCGAAAAGTGCCACCTG
AC
